Addgene plasmid #193461: pAF0034 Ef1a-Kp03-2a-EGFP
Purpose: Expression of Recombinase
Depositing lab: Patrick Hsu. Depositing organization: University of California, Berkeley. Publication: Systematic discovery of recombinases for efficient integration of large DNA sequences into the human genome. Durrant MG, Fanton A, Tycko J, Hinks M, Chandrasekaran SS, Perry NT, Schaepe J, Du PP, Lotfy P, Bassik MC, Bintu L, Bhatt AS, Hsu PD. Nat Biotechnol. 2022 Oct 10. pii: 10.1038/s41587-022-01494-w. doi: 10.1038/s41587-022-01494-w. PubMed 36217031.
Backbone
  Vector backbone: pCB212
  Vector type: Mammalian Expression
Growth in bacteria
  Bacterial resistance: Ampicillin, 100 μg/mL
  Growth temperature: 37°C
  Growth strain: NEB Stable
  Copy number: High Copy
Gene/Insert
  Gene/Insert name: Kp03
  Species: sourced from various phage and bacterial genomes, human codon-optomized
  Promoter: Ef1a
  Cloning method: Gibson Cloning
Terms and licenses: Academic/Nonprofit Terms; Industry Terms: Not Available to Industry
How to cite: pAF0034 Ef1a-Kp03-2a-EGFP was a gift from Patrick Hsu (Addgene plasmid # 193461 ; http://n2t.net/addgene:193461 ; RRID:Addgene_193461)
