[The description below was written by a language model from this plasmid's Addgene catalogue record and pLannotate feature annotations shown in this document.]
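Description:
pAF0034 Ef1a-Kp03-2a-EGFP is a 5.7 kb mammalian expression plasmid built on the pCB212 backbone for constitutive production of the recombinase Kp03 in cultured mammalian cells. In bacteria it is maintained through a high-copy ColE1/pUC-type origin of replication and selected with ampicillin via the β-lactamase gene and its native promoter. The feature table shows no mammalian selection marker and no viral packaging or episomal replication elements, so the plasmid appears suited to transient delivery by transfection.

The payload is a single transcription unit driven by the strong constitutive human EF-1α promoter and terminated by an SV40 polyadenylation signal. The Kp03 coding sequence is not itself annotated by the automated feature caller, but an unannotated interval of roughly 1.6 kb between the promoter and EGFP is consistent with where the insert and the 2A element named in the plasmid title would lie. According to the record, the recombinases in this series were sourced from phage and bacterial genomes and human codon-optimized; the specific source organism of Kp03 is not stated. A 2A peptide causes ribosomal skipping during translation, so the recombinase and EGFP are produced as separate proteins from one mRNA, letting green fluorescence mark cells that express the enzyme. Short annotated fragments of an SV40 small t antigen sequence and a pBluescript multiple cloning site are probably cloning remnants rather than functional parts.

The stated purpose is recombinase expression, and the associated study concerns discovery of recombinases for integrating large DNA sequences into the human genome. The plasmid would therefore typically supply the enzyme alongside separate donor or reporter constructs, which are not described in this record.
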