Features (pLannotate 1.2.2; 8 found; start..end, strand, type, name):
    100..960     +  CDS            AmpR: β-lactamase; bla; confers resistance to ampicillin, carbenicillin, and related antibiotics
   1131..1719    +  rep_origin     ori: high-copy-number ColE1/pMB1/pBR322/pUC origin of replication
   1903..1928    +  CDS            small t antigen (fragment): SV40 (simian virus 40) small t antigen
   1935..3113    +  promoter       EF-1α promoter: strong constitutive promoter for human elongation factor EF-1α
   4767..5483    +  CDS            EGFP: the original enhanced GFP (Yang et al., 1996) mammalian codon-optimized
   5484..5508    +  misc_feature   MCS (fragment): pBluescript multiple cloning site
   5515..5636    +  polyA_signal   SV40 poly(A) signal: SV40 polyadenylation signal
   5668..99      +  promoter       AmpR promoter (across the origin): bla
>Addgene plasmid #193461 | pAF0034 Ef1a-Kp03-2a-EGFP | addgene full sequence | sequence record 378308 | Addgene NGS Result
ACCCCTATTTGTTTATTTTTCTAAATACATTCAAATATGTATCCGCTCATGAGACAATAACCCTGATAAA
TGCTTCAATAATATTGAAAAAGGAAGAGTATGAGTATTCAACATTTCCGTGTCGCCCTTATTCCCTTTTT
TGCGGCATTTTGCCTTCCTGTTTTTGCTCACCCAGAAACGCTGGTGAAAGTAAAAGATGCTGAAGATCAG
TTGGGTGCACGAGTGGGTTACATCGAACTGGATCTCAACAGCGGTAAGATCCTTGAGAGTTTTCGCCCCG
AAGAACGTTTTCCAATGATGAGCACTTTTAAAGTTCTGCTATGTGGCGCGGTATTATCCCGTATTGACGC
CGGGCAAGAGCAACTCGGTCGCCGCATACACTATTCTCAGAATGACTTGGTTGAGTACTCACCAGTCACA
GAAAAGCATCTTACGGATGGCATGACAGTAAGAGAATTATGCAGTGCTGCCATAACCATGAGTGATAACA
CTGCGGCCAACTTACTTCTGACAACGATCGGAGGACCGAAGGAGCTAACCGCTTTTTTGCACAACATGGG
GGATCATGTAACTCGCCTTGATCGTTGGGAACCGGAGCTGAATGAAGCCATACCAAACGACGAGCGTGAC
ACCACGATGCCTGTAGCAATGGCAACAACGTTGCGCAAACTATTAACTGGCGAACTACTTACTCTAGCTT
CCCGGCAACAATTAATAGACTGGATGGAGGCGGATAAAGTTGCAGGACCACTTCTGCGCTCGGCCCTTCC
GGCTGGCTGGTTTATTGCTGATAAATCTGGAGCCGGTGAGCGTGGGTCTCGCGGTATCATTGCAGCACTG
GGGCCAGATGGTAAGCCCTCCCGTATCGTAGTTATCTACACGACGGGGAGTCAGGCAACTATGGATGAAC
GAAATAGACAGATCGCTGAGATAGGTGCCTCACTGATTAAGCATTGGTAACTGTCAGACCAAGTTTACTC
ATATATACTTTAGATTGATTTAAAACTTCATTTTTAATTTAAAAGGATCTAGGTGAAGATCCTTTTTGAT
AATCTCATGACCAAAATCCCTTAACGTGAGTTTTCGTTCCACTGAGCGTCAGACCCCGTAGAAAAGATCA
AAGGATCTTCTTGAGATCCTTTTTTTCTGCGCGTAATCTGCTGCTTGCAAACAAAAAAACCACCGCTACC
AGCGGTGGTTTGTTTGCCGGATCAAGAGCTACCAACTCTTTTTCCGAAGGTAACTGGCTTCAGCAGAGCG
CAGATACCAAATACTGTTCTTCTAGTGTAGCCGTAGTTAGGCCACCACTTCAAGAACTCTGTAGCACCGC
CTACATACCTCGCTCTGCTAATCCTGTTACCAGTGGCTGCTGCCAGTGGCGATAAGTCGTGTCTTACCGG
GTTGGACTCAAGACGATAGTTACCGGATAAGGCGCAGCGGTCGGGCTGAACGGGGGGTTCGTGCACACAG
CCCAGCTTGGAGCGAACGACCTACACCGAACTGAGATACCTACAGCGTGAGCTATGAGAAAGCGCCACGC
TTCCCGAAGGGAGAAAGGCGGACAGGTATCCGGTAAGCGGCAGGGTCGGAACAGGAGAGCGCACGAGGGA
GCTTCCAGGGGGAAACGCCTGGTATCTTTATAGTCCTGTCGGGTTTCGCCACCTCTGACTTGAGCGTCGA
TTTTTGTGATGCTCGTCAGGGGGGCGGAGCCTATGGAAAAACGCCAGCAACGCGGCCTTTTTACGGTTCC
TGGCCTTTTGCTGGCCTTTTGCTCACATGTTCTTTCCTGCGTTATCCCCTGATTCTGTGGATAACCGTAT
TACCGCCTTTGAGTGAGCTGATACCGCTCGCCGCAGCCGAACGACCGAGCGCAGCGAGTCAGTGAGCGAG
GAAGGGAAGAGCGGACCTTCTAGGTCTTGAAAGGAGTGGGAATTGGCTCCGGTGCCCGTCAGTGGGCAGA
GCGCACATCGCCCACAGTCCCCGAGAAGTTGGGGGGAGGGGTCGGCAATTGAACCGGTGCCTAGAGAAGG
TGGCGCGGGGTAAACTGGGAAAGTGATGTCGTGTACTGGCTCCGCCTTTTTCCCGAGGGTGGGGGAGAAC
CGTATATAAGTGCAGTAGTCGCCGTGAACGTTCTTTTTCGCAACGGGTTTGCCGCCAGAACACAGGTAAG
TGCCGTGTGTGGTTCCCGCGGGCCTGGCCTCTTTACGGGTTATGGCCCTTGCGTGCCTTGAATTACTTCC
ACCTGGCTGCAGTACGTGATTCTTGATCCCGAGCTTCGGGTTGGAAGTGGGTGGGAGAGTTCGAGGCCTT
GCGCTTAAGGAGCCCCTTCGCCTCGTGCTTGAGTTGAGGCCTGGCCTGGGCGCTGGGGCCGCCGCGTGCG
AATCTGGTGGCACCTTCGCGCCTGTCTCGCTGCTTTCGATAAGTCTCTAGCCATTTAAAATTTTTGATGA
CCTGCTGCGACGCTTTTTTTCTGGCAAGATAGTCTTGTAAATGCGGGCCAAGATCTGCACACTGGTATTT
CGGTTTTTGGGGCCGCGGGCGGCGACGGGGCCCGTGCGTCCCAGCGCACATGTTCGGCGAGGCGGGGCCT
GCGAGCGCGGCCACCGAGAATCGGACGGGGGTAGTCTCAAGCTGGCCGGCCTGCTCTGGTGCCTGGCCTC
GCGCCGCCGTGTATCGCCCCGCCCTGGGCGGCAAGGCTGGCCCGGTCGGCACCAGTTGCGTGAGCGGAAA
GATGGCCGCTTCCCGGCCCTGCTGCAGGGAGCTCAAAATGGAGGACGCGGCGCTCGGGAGAGCGGGCGGG
TGAGTCACCCACACAAAGGAAAAGGGCCTTTCCGTCCTCAGCCGTCGCTTCATGTGACTCCACGGAGTAC
CGGGCGCCGTCCAGGCACCTCGATTAGTTCTCGAGCTTTTGGAGTACGTCGTCTTTAGGTTGGGGGGAGG
GGTTTTATGCGATGGAGTTTCCCCACACTGAGTGGGTGGAGACTGAAGTTAGGCCAGCTTGGCACTTGAT
GTAATTCTCCTTGGAATTTGCCCTTTTTGAGTTTGGATCTTGGTTCATTCTCAAGCCTCAGACAGTGGTT
CAAAGTTTTTTTCTTCCATTTCAGGTGTCGTGACGTACGGCCACCATGGGCAGACAGGTGATCACCTACC
TGCGGTTCTCTAGCAAGCCCCAGGAGAGAGGCGACAGCATCCGGAGACAAAAGGGCCTGTTCGAGCGGTG
GCTGAAGGACAACCCCGACGCCAAGGTGGTGGACGAGTTCAGCGACGAGGGCGCTTCAGCTTATCACGGC
CACCACCTGAAGGGCGATTTCGGCAGAATGCTGCAGAACATCCAAGACGGCAAGTACCTGAGCGGCCAGA
CAGTCCTGCTGGTTGAGTCCGAAACCAGACTGAACAGACAGAAGGCCAGAAACACCGAGAACCTGGTCGA
CCTTATCACTGGAAAAGGCGTGGACGTGATCTGCCTGGAAAGCGGCAAAATCTACACCAGTACAAACATT
GATGACCTGGATACCAGCATCCAGCTGAAGATCGCCGCTCACATCGCCCACCAGCAGAGCAAGGAAAAGA
GCATCAAGGTCAGCGCCGCCTGGGAGCACAGAGCTCAGCTGGCCCTGGAAGGCAAGCAGCAGCTGACAAA
GAACGTGCCCGGCTGGATCGATCCTGACACCAGAAAGCTGAACGAGCACAGCAGCACCGTGGTGACCATT
TTCGACCTGCTGCTGAGTGGCGAGAGCCTGCACAACATCGCCAGATACCTGCAGGCCAACAACATCAAGT
CTTTTAGCCGGCGGGAAAAGGCCAATGGCTTCAGCGTGCACAGCGTGCGGACCATCCTGAGATCTGAGAG
CACCGTGGGCACCCTTGCTGCCTCTAAGAGAAATGATAGACCTGCCATCCCCAACTACTACGAGCCTGCT
ATCGACGTGGCCACCTTCAACAAGGCCCAGGAGATCCTGAGCAAAAACCGGGTGGGTAGAGCCCCTGCCA
GCGACAATCCTATCACAATCAACCTTTTCAAGGGCATCATTAGATGCCAGTGCGGCGCCAGCGTGCATCC
TACCGGAGTTAAGGCAACCTACCAGGGCGTGTACAGATGTAACAACGTGCCCGATGGCAGATGCAACGTG
CCTACAATCAAAAGAAAGCCCTTCGATAAGTGGATGCTGGACAACATAGTTGGATTTCTGGAACGGGACG
ACGGCAACAACACAGACAAGCGGAAGGCTGAAATCGAGTACCAAATCAGCCTGGTGACCAGCAAACTGAA
AAAGGCCACAACACTGCTGCTGGAACTGGACGACGTGACCGAGCTGAAGGAACAGGTGAAGGAGCTGAAC
ATCCAGCGGAGCAACCTGCAATCTGAACTGGACGAGCTCAACCAGAGAGAGACACTGAGCGACAAGCCTC
TGCACCACCTGAGCGAGATCGACTTGACCACCAAGGCAGGCAGAGTGGAAGCCCAGCTGATCCTGAGTAA
GTTCGTGCAGAGTATCGAGCTCCAGAGAGAAATGATCATCATCACCCTGAGAAACGGCACAGTGATCGGC
AAGTCCAGAGACCTGAGCCCTGTGCTGTCTCAGGACCTGATGAAACAGGTCGTGTCCTCCCCATCTCCAA
CCGACATCGACATGTTCTCAGTGATAACAAGTGATGAGGAATTTAGAAAAAGCGGAAAACAGGTGACCAA
GCGGAGCGCTAGCGGCAGTGGAGAGGGCAGAGGAAGTCTGCTAACATGCGGTGACGTCGAGGAGAATCCT
GGCCCAGTGAGCAAGGGCGAGGAGCTGTTCACCGGGGTGGTGCCCATCCTGGTCGAGCTGGACGGCGACG
TAAACGGCCACAAGTTCAGCGTGTCCGGCGAGGGCGAGGGCGATGCCACCTACGGCAAGCTGACCCTGAA
GTTCATCTGCACCACCGGCAAGCTGCCCGTGCCCTGGCCCACCCTCGTGACCACCCTGACCTACGGCGTG
CAGTGCTTCAGCCGCTACCCCGACCACATGAAGCAGCACGACTTCTTCAAGTCCGCCATGCCCGAAGGCT
ACGTCCAGGAGCGCACCATCTTCTTCAAGGACGACGGCAACTACAAGACCCGCGCCGAGGTGAAGTTCGA
GGGCGACACCCTGGTGAACCGCATCGAGCTGAAGGGCATCGACTTCAAGGAGGACGGCAACATCCTGGGG
CACAAGCTGGAGTACAACTACAACAGCCACAACGTCTATATCATGGCCGACAAGCAGAAGAACGGCATCA
AGGTGAACTTCAAGATCCGCCACAACATCGAGGACGGCAGCGTGCAGCTCGCCGACCACTACCAGCAGAA
CACCCCCATCGGCGACGGCCCCGTGCTGCTGCCCGACAACCACTACCTGAGCACCCAGTCCGCCCTGAGC
AAAGACCCCAACGAGAAGCGCGATCACATGGTCCTGCTGGAGTTCGTGACCGCCGCCGGGATCACTCTCG
GCATGGACGAGCTGTACAAGTAAGAATTCGATATCAAGCTTATCGATAATCAACAACTTGTTTATTGCAG
CTTATAATGGTTACAAATAAAGCAATAGCATCACAAATTTCACAAATAAAGCATTTTTTTCACTGCATTC
TAGTTGTGGTTTGTCCAAACTCATCAATGTATCTTAGACGTCAGGTGGCACTTTTCGGGGAAATGTGCGC
GGA
